Addgene plasmid #115341: pAAV2-TBG-FLAG-mRIPK1
Purpose: Liver-specific adeno-associated viral delivery and mammalian expression of Flag-mRIPK1
Depositing lab: Junying Yuan. Depositing organization: Harvard Medical School. Publication: Regulation of RIPK1 activation by TAK1-mediated phosphorylation dictates apoptosis and necroptosis. Geng J, Ito Y, Shi L, Amin P, Chu J, Ouchida AT, Mookhtiar AK, Zhao H, Xu D, Shan B, Najafov A, Gao G, Akira S, Yuan J. Nat Commun. 2017 Aug 25;8(1):359. doi: 10.1038/s41467-017-00406-w. PubMed 28842570.
Backbone
  Vector backbone: pAAV2
  Vector type: Mammalian Expression, AAV
Growth in bacteria
  Bacterial resistance: Ampicillin, 100 μg/mL
  Growth temperature: 37°C
  Growth strain: NEB Stable
  Copy number: Low Copy
Gene/Insert
  Gene/Insert name: RIPK1
  Species: M. musculus (mouse)
  Entrez Gene: Ripk1 (a.k.a. D330015H01Rik, RIP, RIP-1, Rinp, Rip1)
  Tag / fusion protein: Flag (N terminal on insert)
  Cloning method: Restriction Enzyme; 5′ cloning site Unknown (unknown if destroyed); 3′ cloning site Unknown (unknown if destroyed)
  Sequencing primers: 5′ unknown
Terms and licenses: Academic/Nonprofit Terms; Industry Terms: Not Available to Industry
How to cite: pAAV2-TBG-FLAG-mRIPK1 was a gift from Junying Yuan (Addgene plasmid # 115341 ; http://n2t.net/addgene:115341 ; RRID:Addgene_115341)
