[The description below was written by a language model from this plasmid's Addgene catalogue record and pLannotate feature annotations shown in this document.]
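Description:
pAAV2-TBG-FLAG-mRIPK1 is an adeno-associated virus transfer plasmid built on a pAAV2 backbone for liver-directed expression of mouse RIPK1 (receptor-interacting serine/threonine kinase 1) carrying an N-terminal FLAG epitope. In the 6,455 nt sequenced record, the expression cassette begins with the human thyroxine-binding globulin (TBG) promoter, a hepatocyte-selective promoter, followed by a chimeric β-globin/immunoglobulin heavy-chain intron that generally improves transcript processing and expression. A short T7 promoter sits just upstream of the coding region. The tag is annotated as a 21 nt fragment of 3xFLAG, which is consistent with a single FLAG unit as the catalogue describes, and it sits immediately upstream of the Ripk1 open reading frame. Transcripts are terminated by the rabbit β-globin polyadenylation signal.

The cassette is flanked by AAV2 inverted terminal repeats, the cis elements needed for replication and packaging of the intervening DNA into AAV particles when rep/cap and helper functions are provided in trans. All of the ITRs are annotated only as fragments, and the upstream one appears as two short pieces. This may reflect the difficulty of sequencing these repeats or partial deletion, and the record does not settle which. The capsid serotype used for packaging is not stated.

The bacterial portion carries a ColE1/pUC-type origin, an f1 origin, β-lactamase for ampicillin selection, and leftover lac promoter/operator, lacZα and lacI fragments from the parental cloning vector. The catalogue lists the plasmid as low copy even though the origin is annotated as a high-copy type. The listed growth strain is a recombination-deficient type commonly chosen to keep repeats such as ITRs stable. The cloning sites are recorded as unknown. The associated study concerns how phosphorylation regulates RIPK1 activation in apoptosis and necroptosis, which fits use of the vector to express tagged RIPK1 in mouse hepatocytes in vivo.
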