Features (pLannotate 1.2.2; 18 found; start..end, strand, type, name):
      1..410     +  promoter       TBG promoter: promoter from the human thyroxine-binding globulin gene (Yan et al., 2012)
    548..680     +  intron         chimeric intron: chimera between introns from human β-globin and immunoglobulin heavy chain genes
    725..743     +  promoter       T7 promoter: promoter for bacteriophage T7 RNA polymerase
    768..788     +  CDS            3xFLAG (fragment): three tandem FLAG® epitope tags
    796..2763    +  CDS            Ripk1: RIPK1_MOUSE - Also known as Rinp, Rip From Mus musculus (Mouse).
   2900..2955    +  polyA_signal   β-globin poly(A) signal: rabbit β-globin polyadenylation signal (Gil and Proudfoot, 1987)
   3048..3178    +  repeat_region  AAV2 ITR (fragment): inverted terminal repeat of adeno-associated virus serotype 2 inverted
   3192..3349    +  CDS            lacZα (fragment): LacZα fragment of β-galactosidase; lacZ fragment
   3354..3782    +  rep_origin     f1 ori (sequence partly withheld): f1 bacteriophage origin of replication; arrow indicates direction of (+) strand synthesis
   3835..3939    +  promoter       AmpR promoter: bla
   3940..4800    +  CDS            AmpR: β-lactamase; bla; confers resistance to ampicillin, carbenicillin, and related antibiotics
   4971..5559    +  rep_origin     ori: high-copy-number ColE1/pMB1/pBR322/pUC origin of replication
   5742..5834    +  CDS            lacI (fragment): lac repressor; lacI; The lac repressor binds to the lac operator to inhibit transcription in E. coli. This inhibition can be relieved by adding lactose or isopropyl-β-D-thiogalactopyranoside (IPTG).
   5847..5868    +  protein_bind   CAP binding site: CAP binding activates transcription in the presence of cAMP. E. coli catabolite activator protein
   5883..5913    +  promoter       lac promoter: promoter for the E. coli lac operon
   5921..5937    +  protein_bind   lac operator: The lac repressor binds to the lac operator to inhibit transcription in E. coli. This inhibition can be relieved by adding lactose or isopropyl-β-D-thiogalactopyranoside (IPTG). lac repressor encoded by lacI
   5999..6026    +  repeat_region  AAV2 ITR (fragment): inverted terminal repeat of adeno-associated virus serotype 2 inverted
   6044..6106    -  repeat_region  AAV2 ITR (fragment): inverted terminal repeat of adeno-associated virus serotype 2 inverted
>Addgene plasmid #115341 | pAAV2-TBG-FLAG-mRIPK1 | addgene full sequence | sequence record 221701 | Addgene NGS Result
TGCATGTATAATTTCTACAGAACCTATTAGAAAGGATCACCCAGCCTCTGCTTTTGTACAACTTTCCCTT
AAAAAACTGCCAATTCCACTGCTGTTTGGCCCAATAGTGAGAACTTTTTCCTGCTGCCTCTTGGTGCTTT
TGCCTATGGCCCCTATTCTGCCTGCTGAAGACACTCTTGCCAGCATGGACTTAAACCCCTCCAGCTCTGA
CAATCCTCTTTCTCTTTTGTTTTACATGAAGGGTCTGGCAGCCAAAGCAATCACTCAAAGTTCAAACCTT
ATCATTTTTTGCTTTGTTCCTCTTGGCCTTGGTTTTGTACATCAGCTTTGAAAATACCATCCCAGGGTTA
ATGCTGGGGTTAATTTATAACTAAGAGTGCTCTAGTTTTGCAATACAGGACATGCTATAAAAATGGAAAG
ATGTTGCTTTCTGAGAGACAGCTTTATTGCGGTAGTTTATCACAGTTAAATTGCTAACGCAGTCAGTGCT
TCTGACACAACAGTCTCGAACTTAAGCTGCAGAAGTTGGTCGTGAGGCACTGGGCAGGTAAGTATCAAGG
TTACAAGACAGGTTTAAGGAGACCAATAGAAACTGGGCTTGTCGAGACAGAGAAGACTCTTGCGTTTCTG
ATAGGCACCTATTGGTCTTACTGACATCCACTTTGCCTTTCTCTCCACAGGTGTCCACTCCCAGTTCAAT
TACAGCTCTTAAGGCTAGAGTACTTAATACGACTCACTATAGGCTAGCCTCGAGAATTCACGCGTATGGA
CTACAAAGACGATGACGACAAGGGCATGCAACCAGACATGTCCTTGGACAATATTAAGATGGCATCCAGT
GACCTGCTGGAGAAGACAGACCTAGACAGCGGAGGCTTCGGGAAGGTGTCCTTGTGTTACCACAGAAGCC
ATGGATTTGTCATCCTGAAAAAAGTATACACAGGGCCCAACCGCGCTGAGTACAATGAGGTTCTCTTGGA
AGAGGGGAAGATGATGCACAGACTGAGACACAGTCGAGTGGTGAAGCTACTGGGCATCATCATAGAAGAA
GGGAACTATTCGCTGGTGATGGAGTACATGGAGAAGGGCAACCTGATGCACGTGCTAAAGACCCAGATAG
ATGTCCCACTTTCATTGAAAGGAAGGATAATCGTGGAGGCCATAGAAGGCATGTGCTACTTACATGACAA
AGGTGTGATACACAAGGACCTGAAGCCTGAGAATATCCTCGTTGATCGTGACTTTCACATTAAGATAGCC
GATCTTGGTGTGGCTTCCTTTAAGACATGGAGCAAACTGACTAAGGAGAAAGACAACAAGCAGAAAGAAG
TGAGCAGCACCACTAAGAAGAACAATGGTGGTACCCTTTACTACATGGCACCCGAACACCTGAATGACAT
CAATGCAAAGCCCACGGAGAAGTCGGACGTGTACAGCTTTGGCATTGTCCTTTGGGCAATATTTGCAAAA
AAGGAGCCCTATGAGAATGTCATCTGTACTGAGCAGTTCGTGATCTGCATAAAATCTGGGAACAGGCCAA
ATGTAGAGGAAATCCTTGAGTACTGTCCAAGGGAGATCATCAGCCTCATGGAGCGGTGCTGGCAGGCGAT
CCCAGAAGACAGGCCAACATTTCTTGGCATTGAAGAAGAATTTAGGCCTTTTTACTTAAGTCATTTTGAA
GAATATGTAGAAGAGGATGTGGCAAGTTTAAAGAAAGAGTATCCAGATCAAAGCCCAGTGCTGCAGAGAA
TGTTTTCACTGCAGCATGACTGTGTACCCTTACCTCCGAGCAGGTCAAATTCAGAACAACCTGGATCGCT
GCACAGTTCCCAGGGGCTCCAGATGGGTCCTGTGGAGGAGTCCTGGTTTTCTTCCTCCCCAGAGTACCCA
CAGGACGAGAATGATCGCAGTGTGCAGGCTAAGCTGCAAGAGGAAGCCAGCTATCATGCTTTTGGAATAT
TTGCAGAGAAACAGACAAAACCGCAGCCAAGGCAGAATGAGGCTTACAACAGAGAGGAGGAAAGGAAACG
AAGGGTCTCTCATGACCCCTTTGCACAGCAGAGAGCTCGTGAGAATATTAAGAGTGCAGGAGCAAGAGGT
CATTCTGATCCCAGCACAACGAGTCGTGGAATTGCAGTGCAACAGCTGTCATGGCCAGCCACCCAAACAG
TTTGGAACAATGGATTGTATAATCAGCATGGATTTGGAACTATAGGTACAGGAGTTTGGTATCCGCCAAA
TCTAAGCCAAATGTATAGTACTTATAAAACTCCAGTGCCAGAGACCAACATACCGGGAAGCACACCCACC
ATGCCATACTTCTCTGGGCCAGTAGCAGATGACCTCATAAAATATACTATATTCAATAGTTCTGGTATTC
AGATTGGAAACCACAATTATATGGATGTTGGACTGAATTCACAACCACCAAACAATACTTGCAAAGAAGA
GTCGACTTCCAGACACCAAGCCATCTTTGATAACACCACTAGTCTGACTGATGAACACCTGAACCCTATC
AGGGAAAACCTGGGAAGGCAGTGGAAAAACTGTGCCCGCAAGCTGGGCTTCACTGAGTCTCAGATCGATG
AAATCGACCATGACTATGAAAGAGATGGACTGAAAGAGAAAGTTTACCAAATGCTTCAGAAGTGGCTGAT
GCGGGAAGGCACCAAAGGGGCCACAGTGGGAAAGTTGGCCCAGGCACTTCACCAATGTTGCAGGATAGAC
CTGCTGAACCACTTGATTCGTGCCAGCCAGAGCTAAACGCGTGGTACCTCTAGAGTCGACCCGGGCGGCC
TCGAGGACGGGGTGAACTACGCCTGAGGATCCGATCTTTTTCCCTCTGCCAAAAATTATGGGGACATCAT
GAAGCCCCTTGAGCATCTGACTTCTGGCTAATAAAGGAAATTTATTTTCATTGCAATAGTGTGTTGGAAT
TTTTTGTGTCTCTCACTCGGAAGCAATTCGTTGATCTGAATTTCGACCACCCATAATACCCATTACCCTG
GTAGATAAGTAGCATGGCGGGTTAATCATTAACTACAAGGAACCCCTAGTGATGGAGTTGGCCACTCCCT
CTCTGCGCGCTCGCTCGCTCACTGAGGCCGGGCGACCAAAGGTCGCCCGACGCCCGGGCTTTGCCCGGGC
GGCCTCAGTGAGCGAGCGAGCGCGCAGCCTTAATTAACCTAATTCACTGGCCGTCGTTTTACAACGTCGT
GACTGGGAAAACCCTGGCGTTACCCAACTTAATCGCCTTGCAGCACATCCCCCTTTCGCCAGCTGGCGTA
ATAGCGAAGAGGCCCGCACCGATCGCCCTTCCCAACAGTTGCGCAGCCTGAATGGCGAATGGG
[124 nt withheld, positions 3354-3477]
C
[91 nt withheld, positions 3479-3569]
A
[49 nt withheld, positions 3571-3619]
CCTTTGACGTTGGAGTCCACGTTCTTT
[37 nt withheld, positions 3647-3683]
ACCCTATCTCGGTCTATTCTTTTGATTTATAAGGGATTTTGCCGATTTCGGCCTATTGGTTAAAAAATGA
GCTGATTTAACAAAAATTTAACGCGAATTTTAACAAAATATTAACGCTTACAATTTAGGTGGCACTTTTC
GGGGAAATGTGCGCGGAACCCCTATTTGTTTATTTTTCTAAATACATTCAAATATGTATCCGCTCATGAG
ACAATAACCCTGATAAATGCTTCAATAATATTGAAAAAGGAAGAGTATGAGTATTCAACATTTCCGTGTC
GCCCTTATTCCCTTTTTTGCGGCATTTTGCCTTCCTGTTTTTGCTCACCCAGAAACGCTGGTGAAAGTAA
AAGATGCTGAAGATCAGTTGGGTGCACGAGTGGGTTACATCGAACTGGATCTCAACAGCGGTAAGATCCT
TGAGAGTTTTCGCCCCGAAGAACGTTTTCCAATGATGAGCACTTTTAAAGTTCTGCTATGTGGCGCGGTA
TTATCCCGTATTGACGCCGGGCAAGAGCAACTCGGTCGCCGCATACACTATTCTCAGAATGACTTGGTTG
AGTACTCACCAGTCACAGAAAAGCATCTTACGGATGGCATGACAGTAAGAGAATTATGCAGTGCTGCCAT
AACCATGAGTGATAACACTGCGGCCAACTTACTTCTGACAACGATCGGAGGACCGAAGGAGCTAACCGCT
TTTTTGCACAACATGGGGGATCATGTAACTCGCCTTGATCGTTGGGAACCGGAGCTGAATGAAGCCATAC
CAAACGACGAGCGTGACACCACGATGCCTGTAGCAATGGCAACAACGTTGCGCAAACTATTAACTGGCGA
ACTACTTACTCTAGCTTCCCGGCAACAATTAATAGACTGGATGGAGGCGGATAAAGTTGCAGGACCACTT
CTGCGCTCGGCCCTTCCGGCTGGCTGGTTTATTGCTGATAAATCTGGAGCCGGTGAGCGTGGGTCTCGCG
GTATCATTGCAGCACTGGGGCCAGATGGTAAGCCCTCCCGTATCGTAGTTATCTACACGACGGGGAGTCA
GGCAACTATGGATGAACGAAATAGACAGATCGCTGAGATAGGTGCCTCACTGATTAAGCATTGGTAACTG
TCAGACCAAGTTTACTCATATATACTTTAGATTGATTTAAAACTTCATTTTTAATTTAAAAGGATCTAGG
TGAAGATCCTTTTTGATAATCTCATGACCAAAATCCCTTAACGTGAGTTTTCGTTCCACTGAGCGTCAGA
CCCCGTAGAAAAGATCAAAGGATCTTCTTGAGATCCTTTTTTTCTGCGCGTAATCTGCTGCTTGCAAACA
AAAAAACCACCGCTACCAGCGGTGGTTTGTTTGCCGGATCAAGAGCTACCAACTCTTTTTCCGAAGGTAA
CTGGCTTCAGCAGAGCGCAGATACCAAATACTGTTCTTCTAGTGTAGCCGTAGTTAGGCCACCACTTCAA
GAACTCTGTAGCACCGCCTACATACCTCGCTCTGCTAATCCTGTTACCAGTGGCTGCTGCCAGTGGCGAT
AAGTCGTGTCTTACCGGGTTGGACTCAAGACGATAGTTACCGGATAAGGCGCAGCGGTCGGGCTGAACGG
GGGGTTCGTGCACACAGCCCAGCTTGGAGCGAACGACCTACACCGAACTGAGATACCTACAGCGTGAGCT
ATGAGAAAGCGCCACGCTTCCCGAAGGGAGAAAGGCGGACAGGTATCCGGTAAGCGGCAGGGTCGGAACA
GGAGAGCGCACGAGGGAGCTTCCAGGGGGAAACGCCTGGTATCTTTATAGTCCTGTCGGGTTTCGCCACC
TCTGACTTGAGCGTCGATTTTTGTGATGCTCGTCAGGGGGGCGGAGCCTATGGAAAAACGCCAGCAACGC
GGCCTTTTTACGGTTCCTGGCCTTTTGCTGGCCTTTTGCTCACATGTTCTTTCCTGCGTTATCCCCTGAT
TCTGTGGATAACCGTATTACCGCCTTTGAGTGAGCTGATACCGCTCGCCGCAGCCGAACGACCGAGCGCA
GCGAGTCAGTGAGCGAGGAAGCGGAAGAGCGCCCAATACGCAAACCGCCTCTCCCCGCGCGTTGGCCGAT
TCATTAATGCAGCTGGCACGACAGGTTTCCCGACTGGAAAGCGGGCAGTGAGCGCAACGCAATTAATGTG
AGTTAGCTCACTCATTAGGCACCCCAGGCTTTACACTTTATGCTTCCGGCTCGTATGTTGTGTGGAATTG
TGAGCGGATAACAATTTCACACAGGAAACAGCTATGACCATGATTACGCCAGATTTAATTAAGGCCTTAA
TTAGGCTGCGCGCTCGCTCGCTCACTGAGGCCGCCCGGGCAAAGCCCGGGCGGCCTCAGTGAGCGAGCGA
GCGCGCAGAGAGGGAGTGGCCAACTCCATCACTAGGGGTTCCTTGTAGTTAATGATTAACCCGCCATGCT
ACTTATCTACCAGGGTAATGGGGATCCTCTAGAACTATAGCTAGAATTCGCCCTTAAGCTAGCAGGTTAA
TTTTTAAAAAGCAGTCAAAAGTCCAAGTGGCCCTTGGCAGCATTTACTCTCTCTGTTTGCTCTGGTTAAT
AATCTCAGGAGCACAAACATTCCAGATCCAGGTTAATTTTTAAAAAGCAGTCAAAAGTCCAAGTGGCCCT
TGGCAGCATTTACTCTCTCTGTTTGCTCTGGTTAATAATCTCAGGAGCACAAACATTCCAGATCCGGCGC
GCCAGGGCTGGAAGCTACCTTTGACATCATTTCCTCTGCGAA
